Addgene plasmid #45282: hVoS 2.0 thy-1
Depositing lab: Meyer B. Jackson. Depositing organization: University of Wisconsin, Madison. Publication: Improved probes for hybrid voltage sensor imaging. Wang D, Zhang Z, Chanda B, Jackson MB. Biophys J. 2010 Oct 6;99(7):2355-65. doi: 10.1016/j.bpj.2010.07.037. PubMed 20923671.
Backbone
  Vector backbone: pUC18
  Backbone size w/o insert (bp): 2686
  Modifications to backbone: pUC18 modification (see Feng et al. 2010): The thy1 vector contains 6.5 kb of the murine thy1.2 gene, extending from the promoter to the intron following exon 4, but lacking exon 3 and its flanking introns. The deleted sequences are required for expression in nonneural cells but not in neurons, whereas sequences in upstream introns are required for expression in neurons. Reporters are cloned into an XhoI site, effectively replacing the deleted sequences.
  Vector type: Targeting
Growth in bacteria
  Bacterial resistance: Ampicillin, 100 μg/mL
  Growth temperature: 37°C
  Growth strain: DH5alpha
  Growth instructions: This plasmid has only been grown on Carbenicillin and has not be verified to grow well on Amp plates.
  Copy number: Unknown
Gene/Insert
  Gene/Insert name: CeFP (alt name: cerulean fluorescent protein)
  Insert size (bp): 798
  Promoter: thy1
  Tag / fusion protein: GAP43 motif (N terminal on insert); truncated h-ras motif (C terminal on insert)
  Cloning method: Restriction Enzyme; 5′ cloning site XhoI (destroyed during cloning); 3′ cloning site XhoI (destroyed during cloning)
  Sequencing primers: 5′ eGFP-N; 3′ eGFP-C
Terms and licenses: Academic/Nonprofit Terms; Industry Terms: Not Available to Industry
Depositor comments: This construct was made to create transgenic mice in which hVoS 2.0 is expressed under the thy1 promoter only in neuronal cells. The cerulean sequence has a A-G mutation at 77 which changes Arginine to Lysine and which differs from standard sequence.
How to cite: hVoS 2.0 thy-1 was a gift from Meyer B. Jackson (Addgene plasmid # 45282 ; http://n2t.net/addgene:45282 ; RRID:Addgene_45282)
