[The description below was written by a language model from this plasmid's Addgene catalogue record.]
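Description:
hVoS 2.0 thy-1 is a pUC18-based plasmid built to generate transgenic mice that express the hybrid voltage sensor probe hVoS 2.0 selectively in neurons. It is propagated in E. coli under ampicillin-class selection; pUC18 normally supplies a high-copy origin, although the record lists the copy number as unknown. The repository classifies the vector type as "Targeting", but the depositor's stated purpose is transgenic expression under the thy1 promoter. No feature table is provided, so element positions cannot be described beyond the catalogue fields.

The backbone carries about 6.5 kb of the murine thy1.2 gene, running from the promoter to the intron after exon 4 but lacking exon 3 and its flanking introns. According to the record, the deleted sequences are needed for expression in non-neural cells, whereas upstream intronic sequences drive expression in neurons, so the cassette confines expression to neurons. Reporters are inserted at an XhoI site in place of the deleted region; here both XhoI sites were destroyed during cloning.

The insert of roughly 0.8 kb encodes cerulean fluorescent protein (CeFP) with an N-terminal GAP43 motif and a C-terminal truncated h-ras motif. Such motifs generally direct lipid modification and so anchor the fluorescent protein to the plasma membrane. In hybrid voltage sensor imaging, a membrane-tethered fluorescent protein of this kind is typically paired with a separate voltage-responsive absorber in the membrane, so that fluorescence changes report membrane potential. The depositor notes a single A-to-G difference from the standard cerulean sequence, described as changing arginine to lysine.
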