>Addgene plasmid #45282 | hVoS 2.0 thy-1 | depositor partial sequence | sequence record 63158 | hVoS2.0
ATGCTGTGCTGTATGAGAAGAACCAAACAGGTTGAAAAGAATGATGAGGACCAAAAGATCACCGGTATGG
TGAGCAGGGGCGAGGAGCTGTTCACCGGGGTGGTGCCCATCCTGGTCGAGCTGGACGGCGACGTAAACGG
CCACAAGTTCAGCGTGTCCGGCGAGGGCGAGGGCGATGCCACCTACGGCAAGCTGACCCTGAAGTTCATC
TGCACCACCGGCAAGCTGCCCGTGCCCTGGCCCACCCTCGTGACCACCCTGACCTGGGGCGTGCAGTGCT
TCGCCCGCTACCCCGACCACATGAAGCAGCACGACTTCTTCAAGTCCGCCATGCCCGAAGGCTACGTCCA
GGAGCGCACCATCTTCTTCAAGGACGACGGCAACTACAAGACCCGCGCCGAGGTGAAGTTCGAGGGCGAC
ACCCTGGTGAACCGCATCGAGCTGAAGGGCATCGACTTCAAGGAGGACGGCAACATCCTGGGGCACAAGC
TGGAGTACAACGCCATCAGCGACAACGTCTATATCACCGCCGACAAGCAGAAGAACGGCATCAAGGCCAA
CTTCAAGATCCGCCACAACATCGAGGACGGCAGCGTGCAGCTCGCCGACCACTACCAGCAGAACACCCCC
ATCGGCGACGGCCCCGTGCTGCTGCCCGACAACCACTACCTGAGCACCCAGTCCAAGCTGAGCAAAGACC
CCAACGAGAAGCGCGATCACATGGTCCTGCTGGAGTTCGTGACCGCCGCCGGGATCACTCTCGGCGGCTG
CATGAGCTGCAAGTGTGTGCTCTCCTGA
