>Addgene plasmid #45282 | hVoS 2.0 thy-1 | addgene partial sequence | sequence record 64175 | EGFP-N 5'-CGTCGCCGTCCAGCTCGACCAG-3'
GCTCCTCGCCCCTGCTCACCATACCGGTGATCTTTTGGTCCTCATCATTCTTTTCAACCTGTTTGGTTCT
TCTCATACAGCACAGCATTCGAGATCCTCTAGGTGCCAAGAGTTCCGACTTGGATTCTGTGGTGGGGAAA
GCTACAGGTCAGCCAGCTGGTAGGACAGGTGGGTCCCCATTTACCTTGAGGGCTTGAGATCCACGGAGCA
CATGATGAATACCTCAGCCCCTCTCTTTATCCCCTTCTCTTAGGGAGTGACACTGCCTAAGGTCCTTTGC
CACTCAGAGAAAGCCAAGGAAGTGGGAGCCTATGTCCTGGGTGTGTGTCTGTGCTGTCCCTGAGCACCTC
CCTGCTGGGTGACTTCATTACTTTCTTCTGGAACTTAAGACCTACAGAGCTCACACCTTTGATTCCAGCA
CTCAAGAGGCAGAGGCAGAGGCCAGAGGCCAGAGGGCAGAGGGCAGAGGCCAGAGAACAGAGGGCAGAGG
GCAAAAGGCAGAGGGCGGCAGAGAGGGGCAGAGAGGGGCAGAGAGGGGCAGAGAGAGGCAGAGAGAGGCA
GAGAGAGAGGCAGAGAGGCAGAGAGGCAGAGAGGCAGAGGCAGGCAGATGGATTTCCAGGCCAGCCTGGT
CTACAGAGTGAGTTCAAGAACAGCCAGGGCTACACAGACAGACACTCTCTTGAAAATACAATTTTTTTAT
TTGGTAAGCTATACATACCTTTTATTGTCTAATTGGTCTGACTGTATGCTTTAGGGGTGTTAAGCTCAGT
CATATCGCTGTGTAGCCAGTCTCTGGAACTCATTCAGATCCATTAAACAAACAAAAACCCCAAATACCTC
CCTCAAGCACTAGTTTGTTCAGAAGATGACCCCTAATGTCCAGGTCAGCCCTAGCATATAGTAAATACTC
AAATACTTGCTTACTTATTTACTGACAGGGTTTCACTATGTTTCTTGGGTTGGCCTCAACTC
