>Addgene plasmid #45282 | hVoS 2.0 thy-1 | addgene partial sequence | sequence record 64179 | EGFP-C 5'-CATGGTCCTGCTGGAGTTCGTG-3'
TCTCGGCGGCTGCATGAGCTGCAAGTGTGTGCTCTCCTGATCGAGGTCCTTCCTCTGCAGAGGTCTTGCT
TCTCCCGGTCAGCTGACTCCCTCCCCAAGTCCTTCAAATATCTCAGAACATGGGGAGAAACGGGGACCTT
GTCCCTCCTAAGGAACCCCAGTGCTGCATGCCATCATCCCCCCCACCCTCGCCCCCACCCCCGCCACTTC
TCCCTCCATGCATACCACTAGCTGTCATTTTGTACTCTGTATTTATTCCAGGGCTGCTTCTGATTATTTA
GTTTGTTCTTTCCCTGGAGACCTGTTAGAACATAAGGGCGTATGGTGGGTAGGGGAGGCAGGATATCAGT
CCCTGGGGCGAGTTCCTCCCTGCCAACCAAGCCAGATGCCTGAAAGAGATATGGATGAGGGAAGTTGGAC
TGTGCCTGTACCTGGTACAGTCATACTCTGTTGAAAGAATCATCGGGGAGGGGGGGGGGCTCAAGAGGGG
AGAGCTCTGCTGAGCCTTTGTGGACCATCCAATGAGGATGAGGGCTTAAATTCTACCAGGTCATTCTCAG
CCACCACACACAAGCGCTCTGCCATCACTGAAGAAGCCCCCTAGGGCTCTTGGGCCAGGGCACACTCAGT
AAAGATGCAGGTTCAGTCAGGGAATGATGGGGAAAGGGGTAGGAGGTGGGGGAGGG
